>Addgene plasmid #67766 | pSG5-hPXR-K62Q | addgene full sequence | sequence record 119289 | Addgene assembled sequence
GTCGACTTCTGAGGCGGAAAGAACCAGCTGTGGAATGTGTGTCAGTTAGGGTGTGGAAAGTCCCCAGGCT
CCCCAGCAGGCAGAAGTATGCAAAGCATGCATCTCAATTAGTCAGCAACCAGGTGTGGAAAGTCCCCAGG
CTCCCCAGCAGGCAGAAGTATGCAAAGCATGCATCTCAATTAGTCAGCAACCATAGTCCCGCCCCTAACT
CCGCCCATCCCGCCCCTAACTCCGCCCAGTTCCGCCCATTCTCCGCCCCATGGCTGACTAATTTTTTTTA
TTTATGCAGAGGCCGAGGCCGCCTCGGCCTCTGAGCTATTCCAGAAGTAGTGAGGAGGCTTTTTTGGAGG
CCTAGGCTTTTGCAAAAAGCTGGATCGATCCTGAGAACTTCAGGGTGAGTTTGGGGACCCTTGATTGTTC
TTTCTTTTTCGCTATTGTAAAATTCATGTTATATGGAGGGGGCAAAGTTTTCAGGGTGTTGTTTAGAATG
GGAAGATGTCCCTTGTATCACCATGGACCCTCATGATAATTTTGTTTCTTTCACTTTCTACTCTGTTGAC
AACCATTGTCTCCTCTTATTTTCTTTTCATTTTCTGTAACTTTTTCGTTAAACTTTAGCTTGCATTTGTA
ACGAATTTTTAAATTCACTTTTGTTTATTTGTCAGATTGTAAGTACTTTCTCTAATCACTTTTTTTTCAA
GGCAATCAGGGTATATTATATTGTACTTCAGCACAGTTTTAGAGAACAATTGTTATAATTAAATGATAAG
GTAGAATATTTCTGCATATAAATTCTGGCTGGCGTGGAAATATTCTTATTGGTAGAAACAACTACATCCT
GGTCATCATCCTGCCTTTCTCTTTATGGTTACAATGATATACACTGTTTGAGATGAGGATAAAATACTCT
GAGTCCAAACCGGGCCCCTCTGCTAACCATGTTCATGCCTTCTTCTTTTTCCTACAGCTCCTGGGCAACG
TGCTGGTTATTGTGCTGTCTCATCATTTTGGCAAAGAATTGTAATACGACTCACTATAGGGCGAATTCAC
CACCATGGAGGTGAGACCCAAAGAAAGCTGGAACCATGCTGACTTTGTACACTGTGAGGACACAGAGTCT
GTTCCTGGAAAGCCCAGTGTCAACGCAGATGAGGAAGTCGGAGGTCCCCAAATCTGCCGTGTATGTGGGG
ACAAGGCCACTGGCTATCACTTCAATGTCATGACATGTGAAGGATGCCAGGGCTTTTTCAGGAGGGCCAT
GAAACGCAACGCCCGGCTGAGGTGCCCCTTCCGGAAGGGCGCCTGCGAGATCACCCGGAAGACCCGGCGA
CAGTGCCAGGCCTGCCGCCTGCGCAAGTGCCTGGAGAGCGGCATGAAGAAGGAGATGATCATGTCCGACG
AGGCCGTGGAGGAGAGGCGGGCCTTGATCAAGCGGAAGAAAAGTGAACGGACAGGGACTCAGCCACTGGG
AGTGCAGGGGCTGACAGAGGAGCAGCGGATGATGATCAGGGAGCTGATGGACGCTCAGATGAAAACCTTT
GACACTACCTTCTCCCATTTCAAGAATTTCCGGCTGCCAGGGGTGCTTAGCAGTGGCTGCGAGTTGCCAG
AGTCTCTGCAGGCCCCATCGAGGGAAGAAGCTGCCAAGTGGAGCCAGGTCCGGAAAGATCTGTGCTCTTT
GAAGGTCTCTCTGCAGCTGCGGGGGGAGGATGGCAGTGTCTGGAACTACAAACCCCCAGCCGACAGTGGC
GGGAAAGAGATCTTCTCCCTGCTGCCCCACATGGCTGACATGTCAACCTACATGTTCAAAGGCATCATCA
GCTTTGCCAAAGTCATCTCCTACTTCAGGGACTTGCCCATCGAGGACCAGATCTCCCTGCTGAAGGGGGC
CGCTTTCGAGCTGTGTCAACTGAGATTCAACACAGTGTTCAACGCGGAGACTGGAACCTGGGAGTGTGGC
CGGCTGTCCTACTGCTTGGAAGACACTGCAGGTGGCTTCCAGCAACTTCTACTGGAGCCCATGCTGAAAT
TCCACTACATGCTGAAGAAGCTGCAGCTGCATGAGGAGGAGTATGTGCTGATGCAGGCCATCTCCCTCTT
CTCCCCAGACCGCCCAGGTGTGCTGCAGCACCGCGTGGTGGACCAGCTGCAGGAGCAATTCGCCATTACT
CTGAAGTCCTACATTGAATGCAATCGGCCCCAGCCTGCTCATAGGTTCTTGTTCCTGAAGATCATGGCTA
TGCTCACCGAGCTCCGCAGCATCAATGCTCAGCACACCCAGCGGCTGCTGCGCATCCAGGACATACACCC
CTTTGCTACGCCCCTCATGCAGGAGTTGTTCGGCATCACAGGTAGCTGAGGATCCAGATCTTATTAAAGC
AGAACTTGTTTATTGCAGCTTATAATGGTTACAAATAAAGCAATAGCATCACAAATTTCACAAATAAAGC
ATTTTTTTCACTGCATTCTAGTTGTGGTTTGTCCAAACTCATCAATGTATCTTATCATGTCTGGTCGACT
CTAGACTCTTCCGCTTCCTCGCTCACTGACTCGCTGCGCTCGGTCGTTCGGCTGCGGCGAGCGGTATCAG
CTCACTCAAAGGCGGTAATACGGTTATCCACAGAATCAGGGGATAACGCAGGAAAGAACATGTGAGCAAA
AGGCCAGCAAAAGGCCAGGAACCGTAAAAAGGCCGCGTTGCTGGCGTTTTTCCATAGGCTCCGCCCCCCT
GACGAGCATCACAAAAATCGACGCTCAAGTCAGAGGTGGCGAAACCCGACAGGACTATAAAGATACCAGG
CGTTTCCCCCTGGAAGCTCCCTCGTGCGCTCTCCTGTTCCGACCCTGCCGCTTACCGGATACCTGTCCGC
CTTTCTCCCTTCGGGAAGCGTGGCGCTTTCTCAATGCTCACGCTGTAGGTATCTCAGTTCGGTGTAGGTC
GTTCGCTCCAAGCTGGGCTGTGTGCACGAACCCCCCGTTCAGCCCGACCGCTGCGCCTTATCCGGTAACT
ATCGTCTTGAGTCCAACCCGGTAAGACACGACTTATCGCCACTGGCAGCAGCCACTGGTAACAGGATTAG
CAGAGCGAGGTATGTAGGCGGTGCTACAGAGTTCTTGAAGTGGTGGCCTAACTACGGCTACACTAGAAGG
ACAGTATTTGGTATCTGCGCTCTGCTGAAGCCAGTTACCTTCGGAAAAAGAGTTGGTAGCTCTTGATCCG
GCAAACAAACCACCGCTGGTAGCGGTGGTTTTTTTGTTTGCAAGCAGCAGATTACGCGCAGAAAAAAAGG
ATCTCAAGAAGATCCTTTGATCTTTTCTACGGGGTCTGACGCTCAGTGGAACGAAAACTCACGTTAAGGG
ATTTTGGTCATGAGATTATCAAAAAGGATCTTCACCTAGATCCTTTTAAATTAAAAATGAAGTTTTAAAT
CAATCTAAAGTATATATGAGTAAACTTGGTCTGACAGTTACCAATGCTTAATCAGTGAGGCACCTATCTC
AGCGATCTGTCTATTTCGTTCATCCATAGTTGCCTGACTCCCCGTCGTGTAGATAACTACGATACGGGAG
GGCTTACCATCTGGCCCCAGTGCTGCAATGATACCGCGAGACCCACGCTCACCGGCTCCAGATTTATCAG
CAATAAACCAGCCAGCCGGAAGGGCCGAGCGCAGAAGTGGTCCTGCAACTTTATCCGCCTCCATCCAGTC
TATTAATTGTTGCCGGGAAGCTAGAGTAAGTAGTTCGCCAGTTAATAGTTTGCGCAACGTTGTTGCCATT
GCTACAGGCATCGTGGTGTCACGCTCGTCGTTTGGTATGGCTTCATTCAGCTCCGGTTCCCAACGATCAA
GGCGAGTTACATGATCCCCCATGTTGTGCAAAAAAGCGGTTAGCTCCTTCGGTCCTCCGATCGTTGTCAG
AAGTAAGTTGGCCGCAGTGTTATCACTCATGGTTATGGCAGCACTGCATAATTCTCTTACTGTCATGCCA
TCCGTAAGATGCTTTTCTGTGACTGGTGAGTACTCAACCAAGTCATTCTGAGAATAGTGTATGCGGCGAC
CGAGTTGCTCTTGCCCGGCGTCAATACGGGATAATACCGCGCCACATAGCAGAACTTTAAAAGTGCTCAT
CATTGGAAAACGTTCTTCGGGGCGAAAACTCTCAAGGATCTTACCGCTGTTGAGATCCAGTTCGATGTAA
CCCACTCGTGCACCCAACTGATCTTCAGCATCTTTTACTTTCACCAGCGTTTCTGGGTGAGCAAAAACAG
GAAGGCAAAATGCCGCAAAAAAGGGAATAAGGGCGACACGGAAATGTTGAATACTCATACTCTTCTTTTT
TCAATATTATTGAAGCATTTATCAGGGTTATTGTCTCATGAGCGGATACATATTTGAATGTATTTAGAAA
AATAAACAAATAGGGGTTCCGCGCACATTTCCCCGAAAAGTGCCACCTGACGTCTAAGAAACCATTATTA
TCATGACATTAACCTATAAAAATAGGCGTATCACGAGGCCCCTTTCGTCTCGCGCGTTTCGGTGATGACG
GTGAAAACCTCTGACACATGCAGCTCCCGGAGACGGTCACAGCTTGTCTGTAAGCGGATGCCGGGAGCAG
ACAAGCCCGTCAGGGCGCGTCAGCGGGTGTTGGCGGGTGTCGGGGCTGGCTTAACTATGCGGCATCAGAG
CAGATTGTACTGAGAGTGCACCATATGCGGTGTGAAATACCGCACAGATGCGTAAGGAGAAAATACCGCA
TCAGGAAATTGTAAACGTTAATATTTTGTTAAAATTCGCGTTAAATTTTTGTTAAATCAGCTCATTTTTT
AACCAATAGGCCGAAATCGGCAAAATCCCTTATAAATCAAAAGAATAGACCGAGATAGGGT
[37 nt withheld, positions 4892-4928]
AAAGAACGTGGACTCCAACGTCAAAGG
[49 nt withheld, positions 4956-5004]
T
[91 nt withheld, positions 5006-5096]
G
[124 nt withheld, positions 5098-5221]
CGCGCCATTCGCCATTCAGGCTACGCAACTGTTGGGAAGGGCGATCGGTGCGGGCCTCTTCGCTATTACG
CCAGCTGGCGAAGGGGGGATGTGCTGCAAGGCGATTAAGTTGGGTAACGCCAGGGTTTTCCCAGTCACGA
CGTTGTAAAACGACGGCCAGTGAATT
Features (pLannotate 1.2.2; 12 found; start..end, strand, type, name):
      9..366     +  promoter       SV40 promoter: SV40 enhancer and early promoter
    395..967     +  intron         β-globin intron: intron from rabbit β-globin gene
   1022..1040    +  promoter       T7 promoter: promoter for bacteriophage T7 RNA polymerase
   1055..2356    +  CDS            NR1I2: NR1I2_HUMAN - Also known as PXR. Experimental evidence at protein level: Swiss-Prot protein existence level 1. Nuclear receptor that binds and is activated by variety of endogenous and xenobiotic compounds. Transcription factor that activates the transcription of multiple genes involved in the metabolism and secretion of potentially harmful xenobiotics, drugs and endogenous compounds. Activated by the antibiotic rifampicin and various plant metabolites, such as hyperforin, guggulipid, colupulone, and isoflavones. Response to specific ligands is species-specific. Activated by naturally occurrin
   2383..2504    +  polyA_signal   SV40 poly(A) signal: SV40 polyadenylation signal
   2709..3297    -  rep_origin     ori: high-copy-number ColE1/pMB1/pBR322/pUC origin of replication
   3468..4328    -  CDS            AmpR: β-lactamase; bla; confers resistance to ampicillin, carbenicillin, and related antibiotics
   4329..4433    -  promoter       AmpR promoter: bla
   4529..4564    +  CDS            rop (fragment): Rop protein, which maintains plasmids at low copy number; rop
   4666..4765    +  misc_feature   bom (fragment): basis of mobility region from pBR322
   4766..5221    -  rep_origin     f1 ori (sequence partly withheld): f1 bacteriophage origin of replication; arrow indicates direction of (+) strand synthesis
   5229..5386    -  CDS            lacZα (fragment): LacZα fragment of β-galactosidase; lacZ fragment
