[The description below was written by a language model from this plasmid's Addgene catalogue record and pLannotate feature annotations shown in this document.]
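Description:
pSG5-hPXR-K62Q is a mammalian expression plasmid built on the pSG5 backbone that carries a point-mutant form of the human pregnane X receptor (PXR, gene symbol NR1I2), in which lysine 62 is replaced by glutamine. The roughly 1.3 kb coding sequence was inserted by restriction cloning between EcoRI and BamHI sites. It sits downstream of the SV40 enhancer/early promoter and a rabbit β-globin intron, which is included in this backbone to promote splicing and improve expression of the cDNA. An SV40 polyadenylation signal follows it to terminate and process the transcript. A bacteriophage T7 promoter lies immediately upstream of the insert, allowing in vitro transcription of the receptor and serving as a sequencing primer site. No epitope tag or reporter is annotated, and there is no mammalian selection marker, so the plasmid is suited to transient transfection.

In bacteria the plasmid replicates from a high-copy ColE1/pUC-type origin and is selected with ampicillin through the β-lactamase gene and its own promoter. An f1 phage origin is also present, permitting single-stranded DNA production. Short remnants of rop, bom and lacZα are non-functional leftovers of the backbone's ancestry. The assembled sequence is 5,387 nt, slightly shorter than the listed total of 5,405 bp.

PXR is a ligand-activated nuclear receptor that drives transcription of genes involved in xenobiotic and drug metabolism. The stated purpose is expression of the K62Q mutant in mammalian cells. The record does not explain the rationale for the substitution, though lysine-to-glutamine changes are commonly used to remove a modifiable lysine or to mimic its acetylated state for comparison with the wild-type receptor.
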