Addgene plasmid #67766: pSG5-hPXR-K62Q
Purpose: Expression hPXR mutant K62Q in Mammalian Cells
Depositing lab: Sridhar Mani. Depositing organization: Albert Einstein College of Medicine.
Backbone
  Vector backbone: pSG5
  Backbone size w/o insert (bp): 4100
  Total vector size (bp): 5405
  Vector type: Mammalian Expression
Growth in bacteria
  Bacterial resistance: Ampicillin, 100 μg/mL
  Growth temperature: 37°C
  Growth strain: DH5alpha
  Copy number: High Copy
Gene/Insert
  Gene/Insert name: human pregnane X receptor (PXR)
  Species: H. sapiens (human)
  Insert size (bp): 1305
  Mutation: lysine 62 to Glutamine
  GenBank ID: NM_003889.3 NM_003889.3
  Entrez Gene: NR1I2 (a.k.a. BXR, ONR1, PAR, PAR1, PAR2, PARq, PRR, PXR, SAR, SXR)
  Promoter: SV40
  Cloning method: Restriction Enzyme; 5′ cloning site EcoR1 (unknown if destroyed); 3′ cloning site BamH1 (unknown if destroyed)
  Sequencing primers: 5′ T7
Terms and licenses: Academic/Nonprofit Terms; Industry Terms: Not Available to Industry
How to cite: pSG5-hPXR-K62Q was a gift from Sridhar Mani (Addgene plasmid # 67766 ; http://n2t.net/addgene:67766 ; RRID:Addgene_67766)
