>Addgene plasmid #67766 | pSG5-hPXR-K62Q | addgene partial sequence | sequence record 119286 | pCAG-F 5'-GCAACGTGCTGGTTATTGTG-3'
ACGACTCACTATAGGGCGAATTCACCACCATGGAGGTGAGACCCAAAGAAAGCTGGAACCATGCTGACTT
TGTACACTGTGAGGACACAGAGTCTGTTCCTGGAAAGCCCAGTGTCAACGCAGATGAGGAAGTCGGAGGT
CCCCAAATCTGCCGTGTATGTGGGGACAAGGCCACTGGCTATCACTTCAATGTCATGACATGTGAAGGAT
GCCAGGGCTTTTTCAGGAGGGCCATGAAACGCAACGCCCGGCTGAGGTGCCCCTTCCGGAAGGGCGCCTG
CGAGATCACCCGGAAGACCCGGCGACAGTGCCAGGCCTGCCGCCTGCGCAAGTGCCTGGAGAGCGGCATG
AAGAAGGAGATGATCATGTCCGACGAGGCCGTGGAGGAGAGGCGGGCCTTGATCAAGCGGAAGAAAAGTG
AACGGACAGGGACTCAGCCACTGGGAGTGCAGGGGCTGACAGAGGAGCAGCGGATGATGATCAGGGAGCT
GATGGACGCTCAGATGAAAACCTTTGACACTACCTTCTCCCATTTCAAGAATTTCCGGCTGCCAGGGGTG
CTTAGCAGTGGCTGCGAGTTGCCAGAGTCTCTGCAGGCCCCATCGAGGGAAGAAGCTGCCAAGTGGAGCC
AGGTCCGGAAAGATCTGTGCTCTTTGAAGGTCTCTCTGCAGCTGCGGGGGGAGGATGGCAGTGTCTGGAA
CTACAAACCCCCAGCCGACAGTGGCGGGAAAGAGATCTTCTCCCTGCTGCCCCACATGGCTGACATGTCA
ACCTACATGTTCAAAGGCATCATCAGCTTTGCCAAAGTCATCTCCTACTTCAGGGACTTGCCCATCGAGG
ACCAGATCTCCCTGCTGAAGGGGGCCGCTTTCGAGCTGTGTCAACTGAGATTCAACACAGTGTTCAACGC
GGAGACTGGAACCTGGGAGTGTGGCCGGCTGTCCTACTGCTTG
