>Addgene plasmid #67766 | pSG5-hPXR-K62Q | addgene partial sequence | sequence record 119287 | SV40pA-R 5'-GAAATTTGTGATGCTATTGC-3'
AGTTCTGCTTTAATAAGATCTGGATCCTCAGCTACCTGTGATGCCGAACAACTCCTGCATGAGGGGCGTA
GCAAAGGGGTGTATGTCCTGGATGCGCAGCAGCCGCTGGGTGTGCTGAGCATTGATGCTGCGGAGCTCGG
TGAGCATAGCCATGATCTTCAGGAACAAGAACCTATGAGCAGGCTGGGGCCGATTGCATTCAATGTAGGA
CTTCAGAGTAATGGCGAATTGCTCCTGCAGCTGGTCCACCACGCGGTGCTGCAGCACACCTGGGCGGTCT
GGGGAGAAGAGGGAGATGGCCTGCATCAGCACATACTCCTCCTCATGCAGCTGCAGCTTCTTCAGCATGT
AGTGGAATTTCAGCATGGGCTCCAGTAGAAGTTGCTGGAAGCCACCTGCAGTGTCTTCCAAGCAGTAGGA
CAGCCGGCCACACTCCCAGGTTCCAGTCTCCGCGTTGAACACTGTGTTGAATCTCAGTTGACACAGCTCG
AAAGCGGCCCCCTTCAGCAGGGAGATCTGGTCCTCGATGGGCAAGTCCCTGAAGTAGGAGATGACTTTGG
CAAAGCTGATGATGCCTTTGAACATGTAGGTTGACATGTCAGCCATGTGGGGCAGCAGGGAGAAGATCTC
TTTCCCGCCACTGTCGGCTGGGGGTTTGTAGTTCCAGACACTGCCATCCTCCCCCCGCAGCTGCAGAGAG
ACCTTCAAAGAGCACAGATCTTTCCGGACCTGGCTCCACTTGGCAGCTTCTTCCCTCGATGGGGCCTGCA
GAGACTCTGGCAACTCGCAGCCACTGCTAAGCACCCCTGGCAGCCGGAAA
